Addgene plasmid #191445: pJH3628
Purpose: Prgef-1-Chrimson::UrSL2::wCherry unc-54 3' UTR C.elegans panneural expression of Chrimson RFP
Depositing lab: Mei Zhen. Publication: Extrasynaptic signaling enables an asymmetric juvenile motor circuit to produce symmetric undulation. Lu Y, Ahamed T, Mulcahy B, Meng J, Witvliet D, Guan SA, Holmyard D, Hung W, Wen Q, Chisholm AD, Samuel ADT, Zhen M. Curr Biol. 2022 Nov 7;32(21):4631-4644.e5. doi: 10.1016/j.cub.2022.09.002. Epub 2022 Sep 30. PubMed 36182701.
Backbone
  Vector backbone: pBSK
  Backbone manufacturer: stratagene
  Backbone size w/o insert (bp): 9939
  Total vector size (bp): 10250
  Vector type: Worm Expression
Growth in bacteria
  Bacterial resistance: Ampicillin, 100 μg/mL
  Growth temperature: 37°C
  Growth strain: DH5alpha
  Copy number: High Copy
Gene/Insert
  Gene/Insert name: Chrimson
  Species: C. elegans (nematode)
  Insert size (bp): 1211
  Promoter: Pregf-1
  Tag / fusion protein: wCherry (C terminal on insert)
  Cloning method: Restriction Enzyme; 5′ cloning site BamHI (not destroyed); 3′ cloning site NotI (not destroyed)
  Sequencing primers: 5′ GGATCCctATGGCTGAGCTCATCTCCT; 3′ ACCGTCGCGGTACCcgcggccgcc
Terms and licenses: Academic/Nonprofit Terms; Industry Terms: Not Available to Industry
Depositor comments: Please visit https://www.biorxiv.org/content/10.1101/2021.09.21.461278v4 for bioRxiv preprint.
How to cite: pJH3628 was a gift from Mei Zhen (Addgene plasmid # 191445 ; http://n2t.net/addgene:191445 ; RRID:Addgene_191445)
