[The description below was written by a language model from this plasmid's Addgene catalogue record and pLannotate feature annotations shown in this document.]
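Description:
pJH3628 is a C. elegans expression plasmid built on a pBluescript-type (pBSK) backbone and designed to drive pan-neuronal expression of the red-shifted channelrhodopsin Chrimson together with a red fluorescent marker. In E. coli it is maintained as a high-copy plasmid through a ColE1/pUC-type origin and selected with ampicillin via the β-lactamase gene and its own promoter. The feature table also shows an M13 phage origin and remnants of the lac promoter/operator and lacZα region typical of this cloning backbone. These have no role in the worm.

According to the record, the expression cassette uses the rgef-1 promoter (written "Pregf-1" in one field), which is commonly used for expression throughout the nervous system. It drives a Chrimson coding sequence of about 1.2 kb cloned between BamHI and NotI sites. This is followed by UrSL2, wCherry and the unc-54 3' UTR, a widely used worm terminator region. An SL2 trans-splicing element normally makes a bicistronic, operon-like transcript, so wCherry would be produced as a separate protein marking the expressing cells. The catalogue nevertheless lists wCherry as a C-terminal tag, and the record does not resolve this difference.

The automated annotation detects the mCherry-like reading frame but does not label the rgef-1 promoter, Chrimson, SL2 or the 3' UTR. The short hits to intron-containing worm GFP probably reflect synthetic introns, and the aex-5 fragments may derive from genomic sequence flanking the 3' UTR. The sequenced record is 10,210 nt, close to the stated total of 10,250 bp. The construct suits optogenetic activation of neurons in transgenic worms, and its associated publication is a study of juvenile motor circuit function.
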