Features (pLannotate 1.2.2; 17 found; start..end, strand, type, name):
      1..93      +  CDS            lacI (fragment): lac repressor; lacI; The lac repressor binds to the lac operator to inhibit transcription in E. coli. This inhibition can be relieved by adding lactose or isopropyl-β-D-thiogalactopyranoside (IPTG).
    106..127     +  protein_bind   CAP binding site: CAP binding activates transcription in the presence of cAMP. E. coli catabolite activator protein
    142..172     +  promoter       lac promoter: promoter for the E. coli lac operon
    180..196     +  protein_bind   lac operator: The lac repressor binds to the lac operator to inhibit transcription in E. coli. This inhibition can be relieved by adding lactose or isopropyl-β-D-thiogalactopyranoside (IPTG). lac repressor encoded by lacI
   3960..3992    +  CDS            mEGFP (fragment): monomeric enhanced GFP, optimized with synthetic introns for expression in C. elegans
   4358..4395    +  CDS            mEGFP (fragment): monomeric enhanced GFP, optimized with synthetic introns for expression in C. elegans
   4957..5663    +  CDS            mCherry (fragment): monomeric derivative of DsRed fluorescent protein (Shaner et al., 2004) mammalian codon-optimized
   6274..6426    +  CDS            aex-5 (fragment): AEX5_CAEEL - Also known as kpc-3 From Caenorhabditis elegans.
   7049..7201    +  CDS            aex-5 (fragment): AEX5_CAEEL - Also known as kpc-3 From Caenorhabditis elegans.
   7337..7491    +  CDS            lacZα (fragment): LacZα fragment of β-galactosidase; lacZ fragment
   7497..7548    -  misc_feature   bom (fragment): basis of mobility region from pBR322
   7567..7947    +  rep_origin     M13 ori (sequence partly withheld): M13 bacteriophage origin of replication; arrow indicates direction of (+) strand synthesis
   8023..8072    -  misc_feature   bom (fragment): basis of mobility region from pBR322
   8174..8209    -  CDS            rop (fragment): Rop protein, which maintains plasmids at low copy number; rop
   8304..8408    +  promoter       AmpR promoter: bla
   8409..9269    +  CDS            AmpR: β-lactamase; bla; confers resistance to ampicillin, carbenicillin, and related antibiotics
   9440..10028   +  rep_origin     ori: high-copy-number ColE1/pMB1/pBR322/pUC origin of replication
>Addgene plasmid #191445 | pJH3628 | addgene full sequence | sequence record 377567 | Addgene NGS Result
GCGCCCAATACGCAAACCGCCTCTCCCCGCGCGTTGGCCGATTCATTAATGCAGCTGGCACGACAGGTTT
CCCGACTGGAAAGCGGGCAGTGAGCGCAACGCAATTAATGTGAGTTAGCTCACTCATTAGGCACCCCAGG
CTTTACACTTTATGCTTCCGGCTCGTATGTTGTGTGGAATTGTGAGCGGATAACAATTTCACACAGGAAA
CAGCTATGACATGATTACGAATTCGAATGGCCATGGGACGTCGACGCTTGCATGCCTGCAGCGTTTCCGA
TACCCCCTTATATCAGCACACATTCAGTCATCATACCACAAAATGTTGTGATAGTGATAGGCAAAACTAC
CGTATTTCCTCTATTAATCTTGCATGCAAGACTAATTTTCGATTAACCCGTAGGGGTGCAAGACTAATAG
AGACTGCAAGACTATTAGAGGCTGAAATACTAATTTTCGTATGCTCAATAATTTTGGAAATTGGCCTATT
TTTTGTAGAAACTTGATACCGTTTAAACAAGGAAAAATACACACTTTTTAATATTTCATCAATAATTTGA
ACGATTTTGTGATTTTAAGTTCAATTTGCCCAAAAAAAGACAATTTTTCTGACGTTACCGCAAAGTAATG
CTGGTCAGGCAAAAAGAGCGGTGCAAAAATATAAGAGACTGCAATACTAATAGAGGAAATACGGTAATTG
AATTTTAGTGAAACTTGCGACAGTTTTCCTCATTTTTTTGTTATTCCGGCATACGAGTGTGGCATACGAG
TGAGGTCATCTTTTGTTTCTTCCGTTTCTTCATCGCTTTTGAAAAAAAATGTTGAAGAAAACTTCGTAGC
CGATAGCCGGATAATGTTTGGCACGGCGTTCCAACATATATCATTGGAAATTTTTTAAGATTTTTGCGAA
AAATCACATTCTTCACGATGAGAACACGTTATTGAAGGAATATAAATCAAGAATAACATATAGTTATATT
TCTCTATTACTTTAACGTTAAATATGAGCAAATTTGAGCATTTTGATTGCGATGAAAAGCAGAATCGAGT
CAACTGAAATCCGTTCAAAAACCTAAGCTCGGTTCGCCCGAAAGTCGATTTTTCCAATAGCCGAACAGCA
CTGCTTCTTTATTTTCCAGGTATTTTTGGGGTGTAAGAATTATATCTTCTTTGTTTGGGTATTTACGTTT
CCGAATTCCCTTTCTTGATCTGTCGCTATTTTTCAGAAACCAGAACAGTTTATCCTTTTTCATGAGAACC
TGAATAGCTCAAAAACCCGTTTAATTTCTTTTCATCATCTCATTTGAAACTTTCCTAGTCTTCTTAATGA
TTTCCAGGCTCCTCCTACATTTGTATCTCAAGATGCATACACTTTATTTCCGCTCCAATTCGAATCATCT
ACTTCTCTTTTTTCTTCAACTTTCTACTTTTTTCCATTCTTTTCTTTCAAATGTTCGACGTCTTCAAGTG
ACTGCTCTTCATTCTCCTCATTTTTCTCGAATTTCATTCTTGTCTCTTTTTTGCTCAAAAATGGAAAATG
AAAGTGACGTGAGATTTGGACGGCGGGACACGGGGGCAGTAGAAGCAGCAAAAAGGAGAGAAAGAGGACA
CAAATAAGAAGAACGAATTCAAAAATAAGCGGAGAGGAGCTATTTCCGTCAATTCTACCTCCCCAATCTT
CATCAATTCGGCTCAATTGAATGACGTCACAGGGAGATAAACCGTTTGGATGAGCGCCGTCCATCACTGA
CGCCATCCCGTTTGGGACAAGAAAAGAGAAAAAAGAGCACAAAGTTTTTGGTGACGGATCTTGTCAATCA
TATGAAAGTTGTTCTGATTGATTGTCAGTTTTTTTCCTACTTTTTTGGATTCTATCCACTTCTGAACTTT
TGACAAGTTTCAAACTTTCTGAATCATTTTCTATGCATTTTCCTGGAATTCTTTTTATGTAAAATATGAA
ATAGAATGTTTTTGAATTCAAGTTCTGCTTTTTTCTTCTTTTCTGTTCTGTTCGGGCTTGGGTATGCTTT
TTTTAAAAATTATTTTGCACATCGACCAATAAGTGCGCAACTTATAAAATTAATTTATTTTTGTTAATTT
TTGAAATACTTGTATTGCTTTAAGTGATCTGACCTCGCCCTGAGCTTTCCACGTAGTTATCAAATACAAA
TCCTCCAAGGGTAACGTACCTATATTACTGATCTTTATAATAACTTTATCACCTGTCCAGTTCCAGAGGA
ATTCTGTTAAGCTTATAGGCACAGAAGGAGTCATTTCTGCTGGTTTTTAATGATCCAAATCTTTATTTCA
AGTAAAAAACTGAACACTTGCGAATAAAACTATCAGATTAACCATTCACCAAAAATGTGTTTGAATCTAA
AACTTTCTCAGTATTCCAAATATAGAAATAAATAACCACGACATTGCTAAAATCTGTCTGAATTGTGTAC
TCCTTACCGTGAAGTAATAATGGATATAATGAATCGTTTGAAATGAATGATCAGCACATTTTTGGTGAAA
GATCACAAATAAGGAATAAGCGTCGGAAAATAAAACGATTATTTCGGATCAAAAATTTGTTGAAGATCAT
ATACACTCGAGACCAAGATTATTCTAGACAATTTTCAAATTGGCTTCTTTGTTTGCAAATCTTCATAATA
ATCTGTGAAGTTTGGAAATTTGAATTTTTAATCTTTTTTCATAGATTATAGTTTTTATTTCTTTGCAAAA
CTATATTAAAAACCGATGCATTGTTTTAGGGAAATTAATGAGCCTTTTGTTCAACACTAAAAACAATAAA
ATTAAAATTTTGGCTTCATCATTTGACCTTTTTTAAGTTCGAAAACTTTTCTCGTATTTCTGAACCGCCA
ATTTTTTCACACATCTCTAGACTTTTGGTGCCCGTTCCAGAAAGTTAAGTAATTGCTATTCTAAGAAAGT
TCTCAACATTGTTTTTTAGTTCTGATTGAATTCTGATGTTCCAGGAATATATTTTAAATTTAATATTCTT
TGCACTATTTCTATACTAACTAAATAATAAATAGTCTAAGTATGTTCAATGAGAACAAAAAAGCTCTATC
TATATTTTTCTATCCTATTTCATTTATATCCTTTTCATTTTGAACTCACCAGCTTCTCTTCTTCTTCTTG
TCCATATACTTCTTAAAAGTCTCGAACTTCTCTCTCTCACTCTCCATCAATTTCTTTATGGCTACCGCTT
GCGCTCTGCCGCTTCCGAAGAAAGAAGGCGTTGGCAGAGCTCTCAATTCTATTTTTTCTCGCCGTAGGCT
ATCGATTTCTCAGCTTCTCTTCTCTCTTCCTCACTCCACCACCACCACTTCGGGCTTCTTCTTTTCTTCA
TTTTCGTCTTCTTCTTCATCCTCTTCTTTTTTTTTCAGTTCCCCCTCACTCCTCCCCTTATATGCGCGTG
CGAGAGGGGTGCAAAAGCAGCGCGCATCCGAGAATTGAAACGAGAAAACGGAGACGCAGCAGCAGTTCGT
CCTCAGAAAAATAGCCAGTAAAAAGAGAAAAAGATAGAGAGAGACCTATCGCATTTTATTTTCAAATTGC
AATTCCTGCAATTCATGTGTGCGTGTGCCCATTTTCAATTCTTCCCGTTATTTTTCAGACCATTACCAAC
GTTCTTTCTAGATCTTGAGACAATCTTCCTTCTGCTCAATCGTTCGTCGTGAAGACGGCATCGACGACGA
CGACGATCAGCAGTAAAGGATCCCTATGGCTGAGCTCATCTCCTCCGCTACCCGTTCCCTCTTCGCTGCT
GGAGGAATCAACCCATGGCCGAACCCATACCACCACGAGGACATGGGATGCGGAGGAATGACCCCAACCG
GAGAGTGCTTCTCCACCGAGTGGTGGTGCGACCCATCCTACGGACTCTCCGACGCTGGATACGGATACTG
CTTCGTCGAGGCTACCGGAGGTAAGTTTAAACTTGGACTTACTAACTAACCATACATATTTAAATTTTCA
GGATACCTCGTCGTCGGAGTCGAGAAGAAGCAGGCTTGGCTCCACTCCCGTGGAACCCCAGGAGAGAAGA
TCGGAGCTCAGGTCTGCCAGTGGATCGCTTTCTCCATCGCTATCGCTCTCCTCACCTTCTACGGATTCTC
CGCTTGGAAGGCTACCTGCGGATGGGAGGAGGTCTACGTCTGCTGCGTCGAGGTCCTCTTCGTCACCCTC
GAGATCTTCAAGGAGTTCTCCTCCCCAGCTACCGTCTACCTCTCCACCGGAAACCACGCTTACTGCCTCC
GTTACTTCGAGTGGCTCCTCTCCTGCCCAGTCATCCTCATCCGTCTCTCCAACCTCTCCGGACTCAAGGT
AAGTTTAAACAGTTCGGTACTAACTAACCCTGATTATTTAAATTTTCAGAACGACTACTCCAAGCGTACC
ATGGGACTCATCGTCTCCTGCGTCGGAATGATCGTCTTCGGAATGGCTGCTGGACTCGCTACCGACTGGC
TCAAGTGGCTCCTCTACATCGTCTCCTGCATCTACGGAGGATACATGTACTTCCAGGCTGCTAAGTGCTA
CGTCGAGGCTAACCACTCCGTCCCAAAGGGACACTGCCGTATGGTCGTCAAGCTCATGGCTTACGCTTAC
TTCGCTTCCTGGGGTTCCTACCCAATCCTCTGGGCTGTCGGACCAGGTAAGTTTAAACATATATATACTA
ACTAACGGATTATATTTAAATTTTCAGAGGGACTCCTCAAGCTCTCCCCATACGCTAACTCCATCGGACA
CTCCATCTGCGACATCATCGCTAAGGAGTTCTGGACCTTCCTCGCTCACCACCTCCGTATCAAGATCCAC
GAGCACATCCTCATCCACGGAGACATCCGTAAGACCACCAAGATGGAGATCGGAGGAGAGGAGGTCGAGG
TCGAGGAGTTCGTCGAGGAGGAGGACGAGGACACCGTCGCGGTACCCGCGGCCGCCGTGAGCAAGGGCGA
GGAGGATAACATGGCCATCATCAAGGAGTTCATGCGCTTCAAGGTGCACATGGAGGGCTCCGTGAACGGC
CACGAGTTCGAGATCGAGGGCGAGGGCGAGGGCCGCCCCTACGAGGGCACCCAGACCGCCAAGCTGAAGG
TGACCAAGGGTGGCCCCCTGCCCTTCGCCTGGGACATCCTGTCCCCTCAGTTCATGTACGGCTCCAAGGC
CTACGTGAAGCACCCCGCCGACATCCCCGACTACTTGAAGCTGTCCTTCCCCGAGGGCTTCAAGTGGGAG
CGCGTGATGAACTTCGAGGACGGCGGCGTGGTGACCGTGACCCAGGACTCCTCCCTGCAGGACGGCGAGT
TCATCTACAAGGTGAAGCTGCGCGGCACCAACTTCCCCTCCGACGGCCCCGTAATGCAGAAGAAGACCAT
GGGCTGGGAGGCCTCCTCCGAGCGGATGTACCCCGAGGACGGCGCCCTGAAGGGCGAGATCAAGCAGAGG
CTGAAGCTGAAGGACGGCGGCCACTACGACGCTGAGGTCAAGACCACCTACAAGGCCAAGAAGCCCGTGC
AGCTGCCCGGCGCCTACAACGTCAACATCAAGTTGGACATCACCTCCCACAACGAGGACTACACCATCGT
GGAACAGTACGAACGCGCCGAGGGCCGCCACTCCACCGGCGGCATGGACGAGCTGTACAAGTAATAGGAA
TTCCAACTGAGCGCCGGTCGCTACCATTACCAACTTGTCTGGTGTCAAAAATAATAGGGGCCGCTGTCAT
CAGAGTAAGTTTAAACTGAGTTCTACTAACTAACGAGTAATATTTAAATTTTCAGCATCTCGCGCCCGTG
CCTCTGACTTCTAAGTCCAATTACTCTTCAACATCCCTACATGCTCTTTCTCCCTGTGCTCCCACCCCCT
ATTTTTGTTATTATCAAAAAACTTCTCTTAATTTCTTTGTTTTTTAGCTTCTTTTAAGTCACCTCTAACA
ATGAAATTGTGTAGATTCAAAAATAGAATTAATTCGTAATAAAAAGTCGAAAAAAATTGTGCTCCCTCCC
CCCATTAATAATAATTCTATCCCAAAATCTACACAATGTTCTGTGTACACTTCTTATGTTTTTTACTTCT
GATAAATTTTTTTGAAACATCATAGAAAAAACCGCACACAAAATACCTTATCATATGTTACGTTTCAGTT
TATGACCGCAATTTTTATTTCTTCGCACGTCTGGGCCTCTCATGACGTCAAATCATGCTCATCGTGAAAA
AGTTTTGGAGTATTTTTGGAATTTTTCAATCAAGTGAAAGTTTATGAAATTAATTTTCCTGCTTTTGCTT
TTTGGGGTTTCCCCTATTGTTTGTCAAGATTTCGAGGACGGCGTTTTTCTTGCTAAAATCACAAGTATTG
ATGAGCACGATGCAAGAAAGATCGGAAGAAGGTTTGGGTTTGAGGCTCAGTGGAAGGTGAGTAGAAGTTG
ATAATTTGAAAGTGGAGTAGTGTCTATGGGGTTTTTGCCTTAAATGACAGAATACATTCCCAATATACCA
AACATAACTGTTTCCTACTAGTCGGCCGTACGGGCCCGGTACCATGGTATTGATATCTGAGCTCCGCATC
GGCCGCTGTCATCAGATCGCCATCTCGCGCCCGTGCCTCTGACTTCTAAGTCCAATTACTCTTCAACATC
CCTACATGCTCTTTCTCCCTGTGCTCCCACCCCCTATTTTTGTTATTATCAAAAAACTTCTCTTAATTTC
TTTGTTTTTTAGCTTCTTTTAAGTCACCTCTAACAATGAAATTGTGTAGATTCAAAAATAGAATTAATTC
GTAATAAAAAGTCGAAAAAAATTGTGCTCCCTCCCCCCATTAATAATAATTCTATCCCAAAATCTACACA
ATGTTCTGTGTACACTTCTTATGCTCATAGAAAAAACCGCACACAAAATACCTTATCATATGTTACGTTT
CAGTTTATGACCGCAATTTTTATTTCTTCGCACGTCTGGGCCTCTCATGACGTCAAATCATGCTCATCGT
GAAAAAGTTTTGGAGTATTTTTGGAATTTTTCAATCAAGTGAAAGTTTATGAAATTAATTTTCCTGCTTT
TGCTTTTTGGGGTTTCCCCTATTGTTTGTCAAGATTTCGAGGACGGCGTTTTTCTTGCTAAAATCACAAG
TATTGATGAGCACGATGCAAGAAAGATCGGAAGAAGGTTTGGGTTTGAGGCTCAGTGGAAGGTGAGTAGA
AGTTGATAATTTGAAAGTGGAGTAGTGTCTATGGGGTTTTTGCCTTAAATGACAGAATACATTCCCAATA
TACCAAACATAACTGTTTCTACTAGTGGCCACGTGGGCCGTGCACCTTAAGCTTGGCACTGGCCGTCGTT
TTACAACGTCGTGACTGGGAAAACCCTGGCGTTACCCAACTTAATCGCCTTGCAGCACATCCCCCTTTCG
CCAGCTGGCGTAATAGCGAAGAGGCCCGCACCGATCGCCCTTCCCAACAGTTGCGCAGCCTGAATGGCGA
ATGGCGCCTGATGCGGTATTTTCTCCTTACGCATCTGTGCGGTATTTCACACCGCATA
[142 nt withheld, positions 7549-7690]
C
[141 nt withheld, positions 7692-7832]
CCTTTGACGTTGGAGTCCACGTTCTTT
[37 nt withheld, positions 7860-7896]
ACCCTATCTCGGGCTATTCTTTTGATTTATAAGGGATTTTGCCGATTTCGGCCTATTGGTTAAAAAATGA
GCTGATTTAACAAAAATTTAACGCGAATTTTAACAAAATATTAACGTTTACAATTTTATGGTGCACTCTC
AGTACAATCTGCTCTGATGCCGCATAGTTAAGCCAGCCCCGACACCCGCCAACACCCGCTGACGCGCCCT
GACGGGCTTGTCTGCTCCCGGCATCCGCTTACAGACAAGCTGTGACCGTCTCCGGGAGCTGCATGTGTCA
GAGGTTTTCACCGTCATCACCGAAACGCGCGAGACGAAAGGGCCTCGTGATACGCCTATTTTTATAGGTT
AATGTCATGATAATAATGGTTTCTTAGACGTCAGGTGGCACTTTTCGGGGAAATGTGCGCGGAACCCCTA
TTTGTTTATTTTTCTAAATACATTCAAATATGTATCCGCTCATGAGACAATAACCCTGATAAATGCTTCA
ATAATATTGAAAAAGGAAGAGTATGAGTATTCAACATTTCCGTGTCGCCCTTATTCCCTTTTTTGCGGCA
TTTTGCCTTCCTGTTTTTGCTCACCCAGAAACGCTGGTGAAAGTAAAAGATGCTGAAGATCAGTTGGGTG
CACGAGTGGGTTACATCGAACTGGATCTCAACAGCGGTAAGATCCTTGAGAGTTTTCGCCCCGAAGAACG
TTTTCCAATGATGAGCACTTTTAAAGTTCTGCTATGTGGCGCGGTATTATCCCGTATTGACGCCGGGCAA
GAGCAACTCGGTCGCCGCATACACTATTCTCAGAATGACTTGGTTGAGTACTCACCAGTCACAGAAAAGC
ATCTTACGGATGGCATGACAGTAAGAGAATTATGCAGTGCTGCCATAACCATGAGTGATAACACTGCGGC
CAACTTACTTCTGACAACGATCGGAGGACCGAAGGAGCTAACCGCTTTTTTGCACAACATGGGGGATCAT
GTAACTCGCCTTGATCGTTGGGAACCGGAGCTGAATGAAGCCATACCAAACGACGAGCGTGACACCACGA
TGCCTGTAGCAATGGCAACAACGTTGCGCAAACTATTAACTGGCGAACTACTTACTCTAGCTTCCCGGCA
ACAATTAATAGACTGGATGGAGGCGGATAAAGTTGCAGGACCACTTCTGCGCTCGGCCCTTCCGGCTGGC
TGGTTTATTGCTGATAAATCTGGAGCCGGTGAGCGTGGGTCTCGCGGTATCATTGCAGCACTGGGGCCAG
ATGGTAAGCCCTCCCGTATCGTAGTTATCTACACGACGGGGAGTCAGGCAACTATGGATGAACGAAATAG
ACAGATCGCTGAGATAGGTGCCTCACTGATTAAGCATTGGTAACTGTCAGACCAAGTTTACTCATATATA
CTTTAGATTGATTTAAAACTTCATTTTTAATTTAAAAGGATCTAGGTGAAGATCCTTTTTGATAATCTCA
TGACCAAAATCCCTTAACGTGAGTTTTCGTTCCACTGAGCGTCAGACCCCGTAGAAAAGATCAAAGGATC
TTCTTGAGATCCTTTTTTTCTGCGCGTAATCTGCTGCTTGCAAACAAAAAAACCACCGCTACCAGCGGTG
GTTTGTTTGCCGGATCAAGAGCTACCAACTCTTTTTCCGAAGGTAACTGGCTTCAGCAGAGCGCAGATAC
CAAATACTGTTCTTCTAGTGTAGCCGTAGTTAGGCCACCACTTCAAGAACTCTGTAGCACCGCCTACATA
CCTCGCTCTGCTAATCCTGTTACCAGTGGCTGCTGCCAGTGGCGATAAGTCGTGTCTTACCGGGTTGGAC
TCAAGACGATAGTTACCGGATAAGGCGCAGCGGTCGGGCTGAACGGGGGGTTCGTGCACACAGCCCAGCT
TGGAGCGAACGACCTACACCGAACTGAGATACCTACAGCGTGAGCTATGAGAAAGCGCCACGCTTCCCGA
AGGGAGAAAGGCGGACAGGTATCCGGTAAGCGGCAGGGTCGGAACAGGAGAGCGCACGAGGGAGCTTCCA
GGGGGAAACGCCTGGTATCTTTATAGTCCTGTCGGGTTTCGCCACCTCTGACTTGAGCGTCGATTTTTGT
GATGCTCGTCAGGGGGGCGGAGCCTATGGAAAAACGCCAGCAACGCGGCCTTTTTACGGTTCCTGGCCTT
TTGCTGGCCTTTTGCTCACATGTTCTTTCCTGCGTTATCCCCTGATTCTGTGGATAACCGTATTACCGCC
TTTGAGTGAGCTGATACCGCTCGCCGCAGCCGAACGACCGAGCGCAGCGAGTCAGTGAGCGAGGAAGCGG
AAGA
